Addgene plasmid #86471: pCAM12
Purpose: Expresses p12 and p9-mCitrine
Depositing lab: Pamela Silver. Depositing organization: Harvard Medical School. Publication: Synthetic Lipid-Containing Scaffolds Enhance Production by Colocalizing Enzymes. Myhrvold C, Polka JK, Silver PA. ACS Synth Biol. 2016 Aug 3. 10.1021/acssynbio.6b00141 PubMed 27487319.
Backbone
  Vector backbone: pWW307
  Vector type: Bacterial Expression, Synthetic Biology
Growth in bacteria
  Bacterial resistance: Ampicillin, 100 μg/mL
  Growth temperature: 37°C
  Growth strain: DH5alpha
  Copy number: Low Copy
Gene/Insert
  Gene/Insert name: p12, p9-mCitrine
  Species: Bacteriophage phi6
  Promoter: pBAD
  Tag / fusion protein: mCitrine (C terminal on insert)
  Cloning method: Gibson Cloning
  Sequencing primers: 5′ pBAD Forward from Eton Bio; 3′ pBAD Reverse from Eton Bio
Terms and licenses: Academic/Nonprofit Terms; Industry Terms: Not Available to Industry
How to cite: pCAM12 was a gift from Pamela Silver (Addgene plasmid # 86471 ; http://n2t.net/addgene:86471 ; RRID:Addgene_86471)
