[The description below was written by a language model from this plasmid's Addgene catalogue record and pLannotate feature annotations shown in this document.]
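Description:
pCAM12 is a 6.2 kb bacterial expression plasmid built on the pWW307 backbone for synthetic biology work in E. coli. It is selected with ampicillin through a β-lactamase (AmpR) gene under its own promoter. The catalogue lists it as low copy, whereas the automated annotation labels the origin as a ColE1/pMB1-family ori of the type usually described as high copy; the record does not resolve this difference.

The payload is an arabinose-inducible cassette. The araBAD (pBAD) promoter, controlled by the divergently transcribed araC regulator carried on the same plasmid, drives two bacteriophage phi6 genes placed in tandem. The first is P12, annotated as an assembly factor active in membrane morphogenesis. The second is P9, annotated as essential for membrane formation, and it is fused at its C terminus to the yellow fluorescent protein mCitrine. Co-expressing the two proteins fits the associated publication's theme of building synthetic lipid-containing scaffolds that colocalize enzymes to enhance production, and the mCitrine fusion would make P9 visible by fluorescence.

Downstream of this operon the feature table also shows a tet operator next to a short promoter fragment match, followed by an mRFP1 coding sequence and rrnB T1 and T7Te terminators. This looks like a TetR-regulated red fluorescent reporter unit, possibly inherited from the backbone, but the catalogue entry does not mention it and no tetR gene is annotated. Additional rrnB-derived sequence (5S rRNA and a second T1 terminator) and a short tag-like fragment are probably backbone remnants.
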