Features (pLannotate 1.2.2; 17 found; start..end, strand, type, name):
      3..287     +  promoter       araBAD promoter: araBAD; promoter of the L-arabinose operon of E. coli; the araC regulatory gene is transcribed in the opposite direction (Guzman et al., 1995)
    313..897     +  CDS            P12: P12_BPPH6 - Protein predicted: Swiss-Prot protein existence level 4. Assembly factor active in membrane morphogenesis. From Pseudomonas phage phi6 (Bacteriophage phi-6).
    900..1169    +  CDS            P9: P9_BPPH6 - Protein predicted: Swiss-Prot protein existence level 4. Essential for membrane formation. From Pseudomonas phage phi6 (Bacteriophage phi-6).
   1170..1883    +  CDS            mCitrine: mCitrine is a basic (constitutively fluorescent) yellow fluorescent protein published in 2001, derived from Aequorea victoria.
   1890..1908    +  protein_bind   tet operator: tetO; bacterial operator O2 for the tetR and tetA genes tetracycline repressor TetR
   1914..1933    +  promoter       H1-2O2 promoter (fragment): doxycycline-inducible variant of the human H1 RNA promoter (Henriksen et al., 2007)
   1969..2643    +  CDS            mRFP1: mRFP1 is a basic (constitutively fluorescent) red fluorescent protein published in 2002, derived from Discosoma sp.. It is reported to be a somewhat slowly-maturing monomer with low acid sensitivity.
   2664..2735    +  terminator     rrnB T1 terminator: transcription terminator T1 from the E. coli rrnB gene
   2751..2778    +  terminator     T7Te terminator: phage T7 early transcription terminator
   2864..2881    +  CDS            capTEV™ (fragment): composite tag for in vivo biotinylation, TEV protease cleavage, and 6xHis tagging
   2988..3103    +  ncRNA          5S rRNA: Accession: RF00001 - 5S ribosomal RNA
   3107..3153    +  terminator     rrnB T1 terminator: transcription terminator T1 from the E. coli rrnB gene
   3366..3954    -  rep_origin     ori: high-copy-number ColE1/pMB1/pBR322/pUC origin of replication
   4125..4985    -  CDS            AmpR: β-lactamase; bla; confers resistance to ampicillin, carbenicillin, and related antibiotics
   4986..5090    -  promoter       AmpR promoter: bla
   5180..5223    -  terminator     bacterial terminator: putative bacterial transcription terminator
   5282..6160    -  CDS            araC: L-arabinose regulatory protein; araC
>Addgene plasmid #86471 | pCAM12 | addgene full sequence | sequence record 175203 | Addgene NGS Result
AGAAGAAACCAATTGTCCATATTGCATCAGACATTGCCGTCACTGCGTCTTTTACTGGCTCTTCTCGCTA
ACCAAACCGGTAACCCCGCTTATTAAAAGCATTCTGTAACAAAGCGGGACCAAAGCCATGACAAAAACGC
GTAACAAAAGTGTCTATAATCACGGCAGAAAAGTCCACATTGATTATTTGCACGGCGTCACACTTTGCTA
TGCCATAGCATTTTTATCCATAAGATTAGCGGATCTTACCTGACGCTTTTTATCGCAACTCTCTACTGTT
TCTCCATACCCGCTAGCAAAGAGGAGAAAAGAATGGTTATCGGTCTCCTGAAGTATCTCACGCCTGCCGT
TAAGGTGCAGATGGCTGCTCGCGCGTTGGGCCTGTCCCCCGCCGAAGTCGCTGCAATTGACGGCACGTTG
GGTCGTGTCTCTGCGATGCCAGCGGTCGCGGTCGTGCTGGGAGGGAAACCTCTCTCTCTGGCCACGATCG
CGTCAGTTGTGTCTGATGCAAACCCCAGTGCCACTGTTGGCGCGCTTATGCCTGCTGTACAGGGCATGGT
GAGTTCCGACGAAGGCGCGAGTGCGTTGGCTAAGACCGTGGTAGGCTTCATGGAGTCCGACCCCAACAGC
GATGTCCTGGTTCAACTGCTCCACAAGGTGTCAAACTTGCCGATTGTCGGCTTTGGTGACACGCAGTATG
CAGACCCAGCTGACTTCTTGGCCAAGGGAGTTTTCCCTCTGATCAGGAAGCCAGAAGTAGAGGTTCAAGC
TGCGCCTTTCACCTGTCGTCAGTGTGATCATGTTGATCACATCACTGATGTACCTCAAACTTCGACCTTT
GTTCACAAATGCACTTCGTGCGGCTTTGTGCAGATGGTCCACCGTAAGGATGTTCCGTAATGCCATTTCC
TCTTGTAAAGCAAGACCCAACCTCGAAGGCTTTCACTGAAGCCAGTGAACGCTCCACCGGCACCCAGATC
CTGGACGTCGTCAAGGCCCCTATCGGCCTGTTCGGCGACGATGCCAAACACGAGTTCGTGACCCGTCAGG
AACAAGCCGTCTCCGTCGTCAGCTGGGCAGTTGCTGCCGGTCTGATCGGCGAGCTGATCGGCTACCGTGG
TGCGCGTTCGGGTCGCAAAGCGATCCTGGCCAACATCCCTTTCCTGGCCGTGAGCAAGGGCGAGGAGCTG
TTCACCGGGGTGGTGCCCATCCTGGTCGAGCTGGACGGCGACGTAAACGGCCACAAGTTCAGCGTGTCCG
GCGAGGGCGAGGGCGATGCCACCTACGGCAAGCTGACCCTGAAGTTCATCTGCACCACCGGCAAGCTGCC
CGTGCCCTGGCCCACCCTCGTGACCACCTTCGGCTACGGCCTGATGTGCTTCGCCCGCTACCCCGACCAC
ATGAAGCAGCACGACTTCTTCAAGTCCGCCATGCCCGAAGGCTACGTCCAGGAGCGCACCATCTTCTTCA
AGGACGACGGCAACTACAAGACCCGCGCCGAGGTGAAGTTCGAGGGCGACACCCTGGTGAACCGCATCGA
GCTGAAGGGCATCGACTTCAAGGAGGACGGCAACATCCTGGGGCACAAGCTGGAGTACAACTACAACAGC
CACAACGTCTATATCATGGCCGACAAGCAGAAGAACGGCATCAAGGTGAACTTCAAGATCCGCCACAACA
TCGAGGACGGCAGCGTGCAGCTCGCCGACCACTACCAGCAGAACACCCCCATCGGCGACGGCCCCGTGCT
GCTGCCCGACAACCACTACCTGAGCTACCAGTCCAAGCTGAGCAAAGACCCCAACGAGAAGCGCGATCAC
ATGGTCCTGCTGGAGTTCGTGACCGCCGCCGGGATCACTCTCGGCATGGACGAGCTGTACAAGTAGTCTT
CCCTATCAGTGATAGAGATTGACATCCCTATCAGTGATAGAGATACTGAGCACGGATCTGAAAGAGGAGA
AAGGATCTATGGCAAGTAGCGAAGACGTTATCAAAGAGTTCATGCGTTTCAAAGTTCGTATGGAAGGTTC
CGTTAACGGTCACGAGTTCGAAATCGAAGGTGAAGGTGAAGGTCGTCCGTACGAAGGTACCCAGACCGCT
AAACTGAAAGTTACCAAAGGTGGTCCGCTGCCGTTCGCTTGGGACATCCTGTCCCCGCAGTTCCAGTACG
GTTCCAAAGCTTACGTTAAACACCCGGCTGACATCCCGGACTACCTGAAACTGTCCTTCCCGGAAGGTTT
CAAATGGGAACGTGTTATGAACTTCGAAGACGGTGGTGTTGTTACCGTTACCCAGGACTCCTCCCTGCAA
GACGGTGAGTTCATCTACAAAGTTAAACTGCGTGGTACCAACTTCCCGTCCGACGGTCCGGTTATGCAGA
AAAAAACCATGGGTTGGGAAGCTTCCACCGAACGTATGTACCCGGAAGACGGTGCTCTGAAAGGTGAAAT
CAAAATGCGTCTGAAACTGAAAGACGGTGGTCACTACGACGCTGAAGTTAAAACCACCTACATGGCTAAA
AAACCGGTTCAGCTGCCGGGTGCTTACAAAACCGACATCAAACTGGACATCACCTCCCACAACGAAGACT
ACACCATCGTTGAACAGTACGAACGTGCTGAAGGTCGTCACTCCACCGGTGCTTAATAAGGATCTCCAGG
CATCAAATAAAACGAAAGGCTCAGTCGAAAGACTGGGCCTTTCGTTTTATCTGTTGTTTGTCGGTGAACG
CTCTCTACTAGAGTCACACTGGCTCACCTTCGGGTGGGCCTTTCTGCGTTTATAGGATCCTAACTCGAGT
AATGAGAAGCTTGGGCCCGAACAAAAACTCATCTCAGAAGAGGATCTGAATAGCGCCGTCGACCATCATC
ATCATCATCATTGAGTTTAAACGGTCTCCAGCTTGGCTGTTTTGGCGGATGAGAGAAGATTTTCAGCCTG
ATACAGATTAAATCAGAACGCAGAAGCGGTCTGATAAAACAGAATTTGCCTGGCGGCAGTAGCGCGGTGG
TCCCACCTGACCCCATGCCGAACTCAGAAGTGAAACGCCGTAGCGCCGATGGTAGTGTGGGGTCTCCCCA
TGCGAGAGTAGGGAACTGCCAGGCATCAAATAAAACGAAAGGCTCAGTCGAAAGACTGGGCCTTTCGTTT
TATCTGTTGTTTGTCGGTGAACTAATTTCTAGACTGCAGGCTTCCTCGCTCACTGACTCGCTGCGCTCGG
TCGTTCGGCTGCGGCGAGCGGTATCAGCTCACTCAAAGGCGGTAATACGGTTATCCACAGAATCAGGGGA
TAACGCAGGAAAGAACATGTGAGCAAAAGGCCAGCAAAAGGCCAGGAACCGTAAAAAGGCCGCGTTGCTG
GCGTTTTTCCACAGGCTCCGCCCCCCTGACGAGCATCACAAAAATCGACGCTCAAGTCAGAGGTGGCGAA
ACCCGACAGGACTATAAAGATACCAGGCGTTTCCCCCTGGAAGCTCCCTCGTGCGCTCTCCTGTTCCGAC
CCTGCCGCTTACCGGATACCTGTCCGCCTTTCTCCCTTCGGGAAGCGTGGCGCTTTCTCATAGCTCACGC
TGTAGGTATCTCAGTTCGGTGTAGGTCGTTCGCTCCAAGCTGGGCTGTGTGCACGAACCCCCCGTTCAGC
CCGACCGCTGCGCCTTATCCGGTAACTATCGTCTTGAGTCCAACCCGGTAAGACACGACTTATCGCCACT
GGCAGCAGCCACTGGTAACAGGATTAGCAGAGCGAGGTATGTAGGCGGTGCTACAGAGTTCTTGAAGTGG
TGGCCTAACTACGGCTACACTAGAAGAACAGTATTTGGTATCTGCGCTCTGCTGAAGCCAGTTACCTTCG
GAAAAAGAGTTGGTAGCTCTTGATCCGGCAAACAAACCACCGCTGGTAGCGGTGGTTTTTTTGTTTGCAA
GCAGCAGATTACGCGCAGAAAAAAAGGATCTCAAGAAGATCCTTTGATCTTTTCTACGGGGTCTGACGCT
CAGTGGAACGAAAACTCACGTTAAGGGATTTTGGTCATGAGATTATCAAAAAGGATCTTCACCTAGATCC
TTTTAAATTAAAAATGAAGTTTTAAATCAATCTAAAGTATATATGAGTAAACTTGGTCTGACAGTTACCA
ATGCTTAATCAGTGAGGCACCTATCTCAGCGATCTGTCTATTTCGTTCATCCATAGTTGCCTGACTCCCC
GTCGTGTAGATAACTACGATACGGGAGGGCTTACCATCTGGCCCCAGTGCTGCAATGATACCGCGAGACC
CACGCTCACCGGCTCCAGATTTATCAGCAATAAACCAGCCAGCCGGAAGGGCCGAGCGCAGAAGTGGTCC
TGCAACTTTATCCGCCTCCATCCAGTCTATTAATTGTTGCCGGGAAGCTAGAGTAAGTAGTTCGCCAGTT
AATAGTTTGCGCAACGTTGTTGCCATTGCTACAGGCATCGTGGTGTCACGCTCGTCGTTTGGTATGGCTT
CATTCAGCTCCGGTTCCCAACGATCAAGGCGAGTTACATGATCCCCCATGTTGTGCAAAAAAGCGGTTAG
CTCCTTCGGTCCTCCGATCGTTGTCAGAAGTAAGTTGGCCGCAGTGTTATCACTCATGGTTATGGCAGCA
CTGCATAATTCTCTTACTGTCATGCCATCCGTAAGATGCTTTTCTGTGACTGGTGAGTACTCAACCAAGT
CATTCTGAGAATAGTGTATGCGGCGACCGAGTTGCTCTTGCCCGGCGTCAATACGGGATAATACCGCGCC
ACATAGCAGAACTTTAAAAGTGCTCATCATTGGAAAACGTTCTTCGGGGCGAAAACTCTCAAGGATCTTA
CCGCTGTTGAGATCCAGTTCGATGTAACCCACTCGTGCACCCAACTGATCTTCAGCATCTTTTACTTTCA
CCAGCGTTTCTGGGTGAGCAAAAACAGGAAGGCAAAATGCCGCAAAAAAGGGAATAAGGGCGACACGGAA
ATGTTGAATACTCATACTCTTCCTTTTTCAATATTATTGAAGCATTTATCAGGGTTATTGTCTCATGAGC
GGATACATATTTGAATGTATTTAGAAAAATAAACAAATAGGGGTTCCGCGCACATTTCCCCGAAAAGTGC
CACCTGACGTCTAAGAAACCATTATTATCATGACATTAACCTATAAAAATAGGCGTATCACGAGGCAGAA
TTTCAGATAAAAAAAATCCTTAGCTTTCGCTAAGGATGATTTCTGGAATTCACTAGTCTATGCTACTCCA
TCGAGCCGTCAATTGTCTGATTCGTTACCAATTATGACAACTTGACGGCTACATCATTCACTTTTTCTTC
ACAACCGGCACGGAACTCGCTCGGGCTGGCCCCGGTGCATTTTTTAAATACCCGCGAGAAATAGAGTTGA
TCGTCAAAACCAACATTGCGACCGACGGTGGCGATAGGCATCCGGGTGGTGCTCAAAAGCAGCTTCGCCT
GGCTGATACGTTGGTCCTCGCGCCAGCTTAAGACGCTAATCCCTAACTGCTGGCGGAAAAGACGTGACAG
ACGCGACGGCGACAAGCAAACATGCTGTGCGACGCTGGCGATATCAAAATTGCTGTCTGCCAGGTGATCG
CTGATGTACTGACAAGCCTCGCGTACCCGATTATCCATCGGTGGATGGAGCGACTCGTTAATCGCTTCCA
TGCGCCGCAGCAACAATTGCTCAAGCAGATTTATCGCCAGCAGCTCCGAATAGCGCCCTTCCCCTTGCCC
GGCGTTAATGATTTGCCCAAACAGGTCGCTGAAATGCGGCTGGTGCGCTTCATCCGGGCGAAAGAACCCC
GTATTGGCAAATATTGACGGCCAGTTAAGCCATTCATGCCAGTAGGCGCGCGGACGAAAGTAAACCCACT
GGTGATACCATTCGCGAGCCTCCGGATGACGACCGTAGTGATGAATCTCTCCTGGCGGGAACAGCAAAAT
ATCACCCGGTCGGCAAACAAATTCTCGTCCCTGATTTTTCACCACCCCCTGACCGCGAATGGTGAGATTG
AGAATATAACCTTTCATTCCCAGCGGTCGGTCGATAAAAAAATCGAGATAACCGTTGGCCTCAATCGGCG
TTAAACCCGCCACCAGATGGGCATTAAACGAGTATCCCGGCAGCAGGGGATCATTTTGCGCTTCAGCCAT
ACTTTTCATACTCCCGCCATTCAG
